>Addgene plasmid #131154 | MigR1-Flag-TRIB2 | addgene full sequence | sequence record 255677 | Addgene NGS Result
TGGAGGTTCCACCGAGATTTGGAGACCCCTGCCCAGGGACCACCGACCCCCCCGCCGGGAGGTAAGCTGG
CCAGCGGTCGTTTCGTGTCTGTCTCTGTCTTTGTGCGTGTTTGTGCCGGCATCTAATGTTTGCGCCTGCG
TCTGTACTAGTTAGCTAACTAGCTCTGTATCTGGCGGACCCGTGGTGGAACTGACGAGTTCTGAACACCC
GGCCGCAACCCTGGGAGACGTCCCAGGGACTTTGGGGGCCGTTTTTGTGGCCCGACCTGAGGAAGGGAGT
CGATGTGGAATCCGACCCCGTCAGGATATGTGGTTCTGGTAGGAGACGAGAACCTAAAACAGTTCCCGCC
TCCGTCTGAATTTTTGCTTTCGGTTTGGAACCGAAGCCGCGCGTCTTGTCTGCTGCAGCGCTGCAGCATC
GTTCTGTGTTGTCTCTGTCTGACTGTGTTTCTGTATTTGTCTGAAAATTAGGGCCAGACTGTTACCACTC
CCTTAAGTTTGACCTTAGGTCACTGGAAAGATGTCGAGCGGATCGCTCACAACCAGTCGGTAGATGTCAA
GAAGAGACGTTGGGTTACCTTCTGCTCTGCAGAATGGCCAACCTTTAACGTCGGATGGCCGCGAGACGGC
ACCTTTAACCGAGACCTCATCACCCAGGTTAAGATCAAGGTCTTTTCACCTGGCCCGCATGGACACCCAG
ACCAGGTCCCCTACATCGTGACCTGGGAAGCCTTGGCTTTTGACCCCCCTCCCTGGGTCAAGCCCTTTGT
ACACCCTAAGCCTCCGCCTCCTCTTCCTCCATCCGCCCCGTCTCTCCCCCTTGAACCTCCTCGTTCGACC
CCGCCTCGATCCTCCCTTTATCCAGCCCTCACTCCTTCTCTAGGCGCCGGAATTAGATCTCTCGAGATGG
ACTACAAAGACGATGACGACAAGATGAACATACACAGGTCTACCCCTATCACAATAGCGAGATATGGGAG
ATCGCGGAACAAAACCCAGGATTTCGAAGAGCTGTCGTCTATAAGGTCCGCTGAGCCCAGCCAGAGTTTC
AGCCCGAACCTTGGCTCTCCGAGCCCGCCCGAGACTCCGAACTTGTCGCATTGCGTTTCTTGCATCGGGA
AATACTTACTGTTGGAGCCTCTGGAGGGAGACCACGTTTTCCGCGCTGTGCATCTGCACAGCGGAGAGGA
GCTGGTTTGCAAGGTGTTTGAGATCAGCTGCTACCAGGAGTCCCTGGCCCCCTGCTTCTGCCTGTCTGCC
CATAGCAACATCAACCAAATCACGGAAATCCTCCTGGGAGAGACCAAAGCCTATGTGTTCTTTGAGCGAA
GCTATGGAGACATGCATTCCTTTGTCCGCACTTGTAAGAAGCTGAGGGAGGAGGAGGCAGCCCGACTGTT
CTACCAGATTGCCTCAGCTGTGGCCCATTGCCACGATGGAGGCCTGGTGCTGCGTGACCTCAAGCTGCGG
AAATTTATCTTCAAGGATGAAGAGAGGACTCGTGTCAAGCTGGAGAGTTTGGAAGACGCTTACATTCTCC
GGGGTGATGATGACTCACTCTCTGACAAGCATGGCTGCCCAGCGTATGTCAGCCCAGAGATCTTGAACAC
CAGCGGCAGTTATTCGGGCAAGGCAGCGGACGTGTGGAGCCTGGGGGTAATGCTGTACACCATGTTGGTG
GGGCGTTACCCTTTCCATGACATTGAGCCTAGTTCTCTCTTCAGTAAGATCCGCAGGGGCCAGTTCAACA
TTCCAGAAACTCTGTCTCCCAAGGCCAAGTGCCTCATCCGAAGCATCCTGCGACGGGAGCCGTCAGAGCG
GCTGACCTCGCAGGAAATTCTGGACCATCCTTGGTTTTCTACAGATTTTAGTGTCTCAAATTCGGGATTT
GGTGCTAAAGAGGCGTGTGACCAGCTGGTGCCAGACGTCAACATGGAGGAGAACTTGGACCCTTTCTTTA
ACTGAGGATTCGGAAAGGGCGAATTCCGCCCCCCCCCCCTAACGTTACTGGCCGAAGCCGCTTGGAATAA
GGCCGGTGTGCGTTTGTCTATATGTTATTTTCCACCATATTGCCGTCTTTTGGCAATGTGAGGGCCCGGA
AACCTGGCCCTGTCTTCTTGACGAGCATTCCTAGGGGTCTTTCCCCTCTCGCCAAAGGAATGCAAGGTCT
GTTGAATGTCGTGAAGGAAGCAGTTCCTCTGGAAGCTTCTTGAAGACAAACAACGTCTGTAGCGACCCTT
TGCAGGCAGCGGAACCCCCCACCTGGCGACAGGTGCCTCTGCGGCCAAAAGCCACGTGTATAAGATACAC
CTGCAAAGGCGGCACAACCCCAGTGCCACGTTGTGAGTTGGATAGTTGTGGAAAGAGTCAAATGGCTCTC
CTCAAGCGTATTCAACAAGGGGCTGAAGGATGCCCAGAAGGTACCCCATTGTATGGGATCTGATCTGGGG
CCTCGGTGCACATGCTTTACATGTGTTTAGTCGAGGTTAAAAAAACGTCTAGGCCCCCCGAACCACGGGG
ACGTGGTTTTCCTTTGAAAAACACGATGATAATATGGCCACAACCATGGTGAGCAAGGGCGAGGAGCTGT
TCACCGGGGTGGTGCCCATCCTGGTCGAGCTGGACGGCGACGTAAACGGCCACAAGTTCAGCGTGTCTGG
CGAGGGCGAGGGCGATGCCACCTACGGCAAGCTGACCCTGAAGTTCATCTGCACCACCGGCAAGCTGCCC
GTGCCCTGGCCCACCCTCGTGACCACCCTGACCTACGGCGTGCAGTGCTTCAGCCGCTACCCCGACCACA
TGAAGCAGCACGACTTCTTCAAGTCCGCCATGCCCGAAGGCTACGTCCAGGAGCGCACCATCTTCTTCAA
GGACGACGGCAACTACAAGACCCGCGCCGAGGTGAAGTTCGAGGGCGACACCCTGGTGAACCGCATCGAG
CTGAAGGGCATCGACTTCAAGGAGGACGGCAACATCCTGGGGCACAAGCTGGAGTACAACTACAACAGCC
ACAACGTCTATATCATGGCCGACAAGCAGAAGAACGGCATCAAGGCGAACTTCAAGATCCGCCACAACAT
CGAGGACGGCAGCGTGCAGCTCGCCGACCACTACCAGCAGAACACCCCCATCGGCGACGGCCCCGTGCTG
CTGCCCGACAACCACTACCTGAGCACCCAGTCCGCCCTGAGCAAAGACCCCAACGAGAAGCGCGATCACA
TGGTCCTGCTGGAGTTCGTGACCGCCGCCGGGATCACTCTCGGCATGGACGAGCTGTACAAGTAATGAAT
TAATTAAGAATTATCAAGCTTATCGATACCGTCGACCTGCAGCCAAGCTTATCGATAAAATAAAAGATTT
TATTTAGTCTCCAGAAAAAGGGGGGAATGAAAGACCCCACCTGTAGGTTTGGCAAGCTAGCTTAAGTAAC
GCCATTTTGCAAGGCATGGAAAATACATAACTGAGAATAGAGAAGTTCAGATCAAGGTTAGGAACAGAGA
GACAGCAGAATATGGGCCAAACAGGATATCTGTGGTAAGCAGTTCCTGCCCCGGCTCAGGGCCAAGAACA
GATGGTCCCCAGATGCGGTCCCGCCCTCAGCAGTTTCTAGAGAACCATCAGATGTTTCCAGGGTGCCCCA
AGGACCTGAAATGACCCTGTGCCTTATTTGAACTAACCAATCAGTTCGCTTCTCGCTTCTGTTCGCGCGC
TTCTGCTCCCCGAGCTCAATAAAAGAGCCCACAACCCCTCACTCGGCGCGCCAGTCCTCCGATAGACTGC
GTCGCCCGGGTACCCGTGTATCCAATAAACCCTCTTGCAGTTGCATCCGACTTGTGGTCTCGCTGTTCCT
TGGGAGGGTCTCCTCTGAGTGATTGACTACCCGTCAGCGGGGGTCTTTCATGGGTAACAGTTTCTTGAAG
TTGGAGAACAACATTCTGAGGGTAGGAGTCGAATATTAAGTAATCCTGACTCAATTAGCCACTGTTTTGA
ATCCACATACTCCAATACTCCTGAAATAGTTCATTATGGACAGCGCAGAAAGAGCTGGGGAGAATTGTGA
AATTGTTATCCGCTCACAATTCCACACAACATACGAGCCGGAAGCATAAAGTGTAAAGCCTGGGGTGCCT
AATGAGTGAGCTAACTCACATTAATTGCGTTGCGCTCACTGCCCGCTTTCCAGTCGGGAAACCTGTCGTG
CCAGCTGCATTAATGAATCGGCCAACGCGCGGGGAGAGGCGGTTTGCGTATTGGGCGCTCTTCCGCTTCC
TCGCTCACTGACTCGCTGCGCTCGGTCGTTCGGCTGCGGCGAGCGGTATCAGCTCACTCAAAGGCGGTAA
TACGGTTATCCACAGAATCAGGGGATAACGCAGGAAAGAACATGTGAGCAAAAGGCCAGCAAAAGGCCAG
GAACCGTAAAAAGGCCGCGTTGCTGGCGTTTTTCCATAGGCTCCGCCCCCCTGACGAGCATCACAAAAAT
CGACGCTCAAGTCAGAGGTGGCGAAACCCGACAGGACTATAAAGATACCAGGCGTTTCCCCCTGGAAGCT
CCCTCGTGCGCTCTCCTGTTCCGACCCTGCCGCTTACCGGATACCTGTCCGCCTTTCTCCCTTCGGGAAG
CGTGGCGCTTTCTCATAGCTCACGCTGTAGGTATCTCAGTTCGGTGTAGGTCGTTCGCTCCAAGCTGGGC
TGTGTGCACGAACCCCCCGTTCAGCCCGACCGCTGCGCCTTATCCGGTAACTATCGTCTTGAGTCCAACC
CGGTAAGACACGACTTATCGCCACTGGCAGCAGCCACTGGTAACAGGATTAGCAGAGCGAGGTATGTAGG
CGGTGCTACAGAGTTCTTGAAGTGGTGGCCTAACTACGGCTACACTAGAAGAACAGTATTTGGTATCTGC
GCTCTGCTGAAGCCAGTTACCTTCGGAAAAAGAGTTGGTAGCTCTTGATCCGGCAAACAAACCACCGCTG
GTAGCGGTGGTTTTTTTGTTTGCAAGCAGCAGATTACGCGCAGAAAAAAAGGATCTCAAGAAGATCCTTT
GATCTTTTCTACGGGGTCTGACGCTCAGTGGAACGAAAACTCACGTTAAGGGATTTTGGTCATGAGATTA
TCAAAAAGGATCTTCACCTAGATCCTTTTAAATTAAAAATGAAGTTTTAAATCAATCTAAAGTATATATG
AGTAAACTTGGTCTGACAGTTACCAATGCTTAATCAGTGAGGCACCTATCTCAGCGATCTGTCTATTTCG
TTCATCCATAGTTGCCTGACTCCCCGTCGTGTAGATAACTACGATACGGGAGGGCTTACCATCTGGCCCC
AGTGCTGCAATGATACCGCGAGACCCACGCTCACCGGCTCCAGATTTATCAGCAATAAACCAGCCAGCCG
GAAGGGCCGAGCGCAGAAGTGGTCCTGCAACTTTATCCGCCTCCATCCAGTCTATTAATTGTTGCCGGGA
AGCTAGAGTAAGTAGTTCGCCAGTTAATAGTTTGCGCAACGTTGTTGCCATTGCTACAGGCATCGTGGTG
TCACGCTCGTCGTTTGGTATGGCTTCATTCAGCTCCGGTTCCCAACGATCAAGGCGAGTTACATGATCCC
CCATGTTGTGCAAAAAAGCGGTTAGCTCCTTCGGTCCTCCGATCGTTGTCAGAAGTAAGTTGGCCGCAGT
GTTATCACTCATGGTTATGGCAGCACTGCATAATTCTCTTACTGTCATGCCATCCGTAAGATGCTTTTCT
GTGACTGGTGAGTACTCAACCAAGTCATTCTGAGAATAGTGTATGCGGCGACCGAGTTGCTCTTGCCCGG
CGTCAATACGGGATAATACCGCGCCACATAGCAGAACTTTAAAAGTGCTCATCATTGGAAAACGTTCTTC
GGGGCGAAAACTCTCAAGGATCTTACCGCTGTTGAGATCCAGTTCGATGTAACCCACTCGTGCACCCAAC
TGATCTTCAGCATCTTTTACTTTCACCAGCGTTTCTGGGTGAGCAAAAACAGGAAGGCAAAATGCCGCAA
AAAAGGGAATAAGGGCGACACGGAAATGTTGAATACTCATACTCTTCCTTTTTCAATATTATTGAAGCAT
TTATCAGGGTTATTGTCTCATGAGCGGATACATATTTGAATGTATTTAGAAAAATAAACAAATAGGGGTT
CCGCGCACATTTCCCCGAAAAGTGCCACCTGACGTCTAAGAAACCATTATTATCATGACATTAACCTATA
AAAATAGGCGTATCACGAGGCCCTTTCGTCTCGCGCGTTTCGGTGATGACGGTGAAAACCTCTGACACAT
GCAGCTCCCGGAGACGGTCACAGCTTGTCTGTAAGCGGATGCCGGGAGCAGACAAGCCCGTCAGGGCGCG
TCAGCGGGTGTTGGCGGGTGTCGGGGCTGGCTTAACTATGCGGCATCAGAGCAGATTGTACTGAGAGTGC
ACCATATGCGGTGTGAAATACCGCACAGATGCGTAAGGAGAAAATACCGCATCAGGCGCCATTCGCCATT
CAGGCTGCGCAACTGTTGGGAAGGGCGATCGGTGCGGGCCTCTTCGCTATTACGCCAGCTGGCGAAAGGG
GGATGTGCTGCAAGGCGATTAAGTTGGGTAACGCCAGGGTTTTCCCAGTCACGACGTTGTAAAACGACGG
CGCAAGGAATGGTGCATGCAAGGAGATGGCGCCCAACAGTCCCCCGGCCACGGGGCCTGCCACCATACCC
ACGCCGAAACAAGCGCTCATGAGCCCGAAGTGGCGAGCCCGATCTTCCCCATCGGTGATGTCGGCGATAT
AGGCGCCAGCAACCGCACCTGTGGCGCCGGTGATGCCGGCCACGATGCGTCCGGCGTAGAGGCGATTAGT
CCAATTTGTTAAAGACAGGATATCAGTGGTCCAGGCTCTAGTTTTGACTCAACAATATCACCAGCTGAAG
CCTATAGAGTACGAGCCATAGATAAAATAAAAGATTTTATTTAGTCTCCAGAAAAAGGGGGGAATGAAAG
ACCCCACCTGTAGGTTTGGCAAGCTAGCTTAAGTAACGCCATTTTGCAAGGCATGGAAAATACATAACTG
AGAATAGAGAAGTTCAGATCAAGGTTAGGAACAGAGAGACAGCAGAATATGGGCCAAACAGGATATCTGT
GGTAAGCAGTTCCTGCCCCGGCTCAGGGCCAAGAACAGATGGTCCCCAGATGCGGTCCCGCCCTCAGCAG
TTTCTAGAGAACCATCAGATGTTTCCAGGGTGCCCCAAGGACCTGAAATGACCCTGTGCCTTATTTGAAC
TAACCAATCAGTTCGCTTCTCGCTTCTGTTCGCGCGCTTCTGCTCCCCGAGCTCAATAAAAGAGCCCACA
ACCCCTCACTCGGCGCGCCAGTCCTCCGATAGACTGCGTCGCCCGGGTACCCGTATTCCCAATAAAGCCT
CTTGCTGTTTGCATCCGAATCGTGGACTCGCTGATCCTTGGGAGGGTCTCCTCAGATTGATTGACTGCCC
ACCTCGGGGGTCTTTCATT
Features (pLannotate 1.2.2; 21 found; start..end, strand, type, name):
     64..405     +  misc_feature   MESV Ψ: packaging signal of murine embryonic stem cell virus
    472..888     +  CDS            gag (truncated): truncated Moloney murine leukemia virus (MMLV) gag gene lacking the start codon
    909..929     +  CDS            3xFLAG (fragment): three tandem FLAG® epitope tags
    934..1962    +  CDS            Trib2: TRIB2_MOUSE - Experimental evidence at transcript level: Swiss-Prot protein existence level 2. Interacts with MAPK kinases and regulates activation of MAP kinases. Does not display kinase activity (By similarity). From Mus musculus (Mouse).
   2090..2552    +  misc_feature   IRES: internal ribosome entry site (IRES) of the encephalomyocarditis virus (EMCV)
   2566..3285    +  CDS            EGFP: the original enhanced GFP (Yang et al., 1996) mammalian codon-optimized
   3302..3328    +  misc_feature   MCS (fragment): pBluescript multiple cloning site
   3387..3901    +  LTR            3' LTR: 3' long terminal repeat from murine embryonic stem cell virus
   4063..4079    -  protein_bind   lac operator: The lac repressor binds to the lac operator to inhibit transcription in E. coli. This inhibition can be relieved by adding lactose or isopropyl-β-D-thiogalactopyranoside (IPTG). lac repressor encoded by lacI
   4087..4117    -  promoter       lac promoter: promoter for the E. coli lac operon
   4132..4153    -  protein_bind   CAP binding site: CAP binding activates transcription in the presence of cAMP. E. coli catabolite activator protein
   4166..4258    -  CDS            lacI (fragment): lac repressor; lacI; The lac repressor binds to the lac operator to inhibit transcription in E. coli. This inhibition can be relieved by adding lactose or isopropyl-β-D-thiogalactopyranoside (IPTG).
   4441..5029    -  rep_origin     ori: high-copy-number ColE1/pMB1/pBR322/pUC origin of replication
   5200..6060    -  CDS            AmpR: β-lactamase; bla; confers resistance to ampicillin, carbenicillin, and related antibiotics
   6061..6165    -  promoter       AmpR promoter: bla
   6260..6295    +  CDS            rop (fragment): Rop protein, which maintains plasmids at low copy number; rop
   6397..6496    +  misc_feature   bom (fragment): basis of mobility region from pBR322
   6502..6651    -  CDS            lacZα (fragment): LacZα fragment of β-galactosidase; lacZ fragment
   6651..6852    -  CDS            TcR (fragment): tetracycline efflux protein; tet; confers resistance to tetracycline
   6853..6951    +  CDS            env (fragment): murine leukemia virus gPr80 envelope polyprotein precursor; env; proteolytically cleaved into gp70SU and p15TM subunits
   6993..7509    +  LTR            5' LTR: 5' long terminal repeat from murine embryonic stem cell virus
