[The description below was written by a language model from this plasmid's Addgene catalogue record and pLannotate feature annotations shown in this document.]
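Description:
MigR1-Flag-TRIB2 is a gammaretroviral expression plasmid built on the MIGR1 backbone, an MSCV-type vector designed for stable gene delivery into mammalian cells. The 7.5 kb plasmid is propagated in E. coli through a high-copy ColE1/pUC-type origin and selected with ampicillin via the β-lactamase gene. Short remnants of lac, rop, bom, lacZα, tetracycline-resistance and env sequences in the bacterial portion are non-functional leftovers of earlier cloning steps.

The proviral unit is bounded by murine embryonic stem cell virus 5′ and 3′ long terminal repeats. The 5′ LTR supplies the promoter for a single genomic transcript, and the downstream Ψ packaging signal, extended into a truncated gag region lacking its start codon, allows that RNA to be encapsidated when gag-pol and env are provided in trans by a packaging cell line. The insert is mouse Trib2 (about 1 kb), cloned between XhoI and EcoRI with its own start codon followed by an N-terminal Flag epitope. The annotation tool matches this tag to a fragment of 3xFLAG, consistent in length with a single Flag tag. Downstream, an EMCV internal ribosome entry site drives translation of EGFP from the same bicistronic mRNA, so green fluorescence marks transduced cells and roughly tracks transgene expression. GFP is the only mammalian marker, so cells are identified or sorted by fluorescence rather than by drug selection.

The construct is intended for retroviral expression of Flag-tagged TRIB2, a pseudokinase of the Tribbles family. The associated publication concerns Trib2-mediated inactivation of C/EBPα and induction of acute myelogenous leukemia, which suggests use in transducing hematopoietic cells.
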