Addgene plasmid #131154: MigR1-Flag-TRIB2
Purpose: Retroviral expression of flag-tagged mouse TRIB2
Depositing lab: Karen Keeshan & Warren Pear. Depositing organization: University of Pennsylvania. Publication: Tribbles homolog 2 inactivates C/EBPalpha and causes acute myelogenous leukemia. Keeshan K, He Y, Wouters BJ, Shestova O, Xu L, Sai H, Rodriguez CG, Maillard I, Tobias JW, Valk P, Carroll M, Aster JC, Delwel R, Pear WS. Cancer Cell. 2006 Nov;10(5):401-11. doi: 10.1016/j.ccr.2006.09.012. PubMed 17097562.
Backbone
  Vector backbone: MIGR1
  Backbone manufacturer: Warren Pear (Addgene plasmid # 27490)
  Vector type: Mammalian Expression, Retroviral
  Selectable markers: GFP
Growth in bacteria
  Bacterial resistance: Ampicillin, 100 μg/mL
  Growth temperature: 37°C
  Growth strain: NEB Stable
  Copy number: High Copy
Gene/Insert
  Gene/Insert name: Trib2
  Species: M. musculus (mouse)
  Insert size (bp): 1032
  Entrez Gene: Trib2 (a.k.a. AW319517, TRB, TRB-2, TRB2)
  Tag / fusion protein: Flag (N terminal on insert)
  Cloning method: Restriction Enzyme; 5′ cloning site XhoI (unknown if destroyed); 3′ cloning site EcoRI (unknown if destroyed)
Terms and licenses: Academic/Nonprofit Terms; Industry Terms: Not Available to Industry
Depositor comments: Murine Trib2 (NM_144551.5); XhoI-ATG-Flag-Trib2-EcoRI
How to cite: MigR1-Flag-TRIB2 was a gift from Karen Keeshan & Warren Pear (Addgene plasmid # 131154 ; http://n2t.net/addgene:131154 ; RRID:Addgene_131154)
